>Addgene plasmid #68478 | pTRE:CloverCP-EFS:ZeoR | depositor full sequence | sequence record 120334 | pTRE:CloverCP-EFS:ZeoR sequence 7840 bps
TCGACGGATCGGGAGATCTCCCGATCCCCTATGGTGCACTCTCAGTACAATCTGCTCTGATGCCGCATAG
TTAAGCCAGTATCTGCTCCCTGCTTGTGTGTTGGAGGTCGCTGAGTAGTGCGCGAGCAAAATTTAAGCTA
CAACAAGGCAAGGCTTGACCGACAATTGCATGAAGAATCTGCTTAGGGTTAGGCGTTTTGCGCTGCTTCG
CGATGTACGGGCCAGATATACGCGTTGACATTGATTATTGACTAGTTATTAATAGTAATCAATTACGGGG
TCATTAGTTCATAGCCCATATATGGAGTTCCGCGTTACATAACTTACGGTAAATGGCCCGCCTGGCTGAC
CGCCCAACGACCCCCGCCCATTGACGTCAATAATGACGTATGTTCCCATAGTAACGCCAATAGGGACTTT
CCATTGACGTCAATGGGTGGAGTATTTACGGTAAACTGCCCACTTGGCAGTACATCAAGTGTATCATATG
CCAAGTACGCCCCCTATTGACGTCAATGACGGTAAATGGCCCGCCTGGCATTATGCCCAGTACATGACCT
TATGGGACTTTCCTACTTGGCAGTACATCTACGTATTAGTCATCGCTATTACCATGGTGATGCGGTTTTG
GCAGTACATCAATGGGCGTGGATAGCGGTTTGACTCACGGGGATTTCCAAGTCTCCACCCCATTGACGTC
AATGGGAGTTTGTTTTGGCACCAAAATCAACGGGACTTTCCAAAATGTCGTAACAACTCCGCCCCATTGA
CGCAAATGGGCGGTAGGCGTGTACGGTGGGAGGTCTATATAAGCAGCGCGTTTTGCCTGTACTGGGTCTC
TCTGGTTAGACCAGATCTGAGCCTGGGAGCTCTCTGGCTAACTAGGGAACCCACTGCTTAAGCCTCAATA
AAGCTTGCCTTGAGTGCTTCAAGTAGTGTGTGCCCGTCTGTTGTGTGACTCTGGTAACTAGAGATCCCTC
AGACCCTTTTAGTCAGTGTGGAAAATCTCTAGCAGTGGCGCCCGAACAGGGACTTGAAAGCGAAAGGGAA
ACCAGAGGAGCTCTCTCGACGCAGGACTCGGCTTGCTGAAGCGCGCACGGCAAGAGGCGAGGGGCGGCGA
CTGGTGAGTACGCCAAAAATTTTGACTAGCGGAGGCTAGAAGGAGAGAGATGGGTGCGAGAGCGTCAGTA
TTAAGCGGGGGAGAATTAGATCGCGATGGGAAAAAATTCGGTTAAGGCCAGGGGGAAAGAAAAAATATAA
ATTAAAACATATAGTATGGGCAAGCAGGGAGCTAGAACGATTCGCAGTTAATCCTGGCCTGTTAGAAACA
TCAGAAGGCTGTAGACAAATACTGGGACAGCTACAACCATCCCTTCAGACAGGATCAGAAGAACTTAGAT
CATTATATAATACAGTAGCAACCCTCTATTGTGTGCATCAAAGGATAGAGATAAAAGACACCAAGGAAGC
TTTAGACAAGATAGAGGAAGAGCAAAACAAAAGTAAGACCACCGCACAGCAAGCGGCCGGCCGCGCTGAT
CTTCAGACCTGGAGGAGGAGATATGAGGGACAATTGGAGAAGTGAATTATATAAATATAAAGTAGTAAAA
ATTGAACCATTAGGAGTAGCACCCACCAAGGCAAAGAGAAGAGTGGTGCAGAGAGAAAAAAGAGCAGTGG
GAATAGGAGCTTTGTTCCTTGGGTTCTTGGGAGCAGCAGGAAGCACTATGGGCGCAGCGTCAATGACGCT
GACGGTACAGGCCAGACAATTATTGTCTGGTATAGTGCAGCAGCAGAACAATTTGCTGAGGGCTATTGAG
GCGCAACAGCATCTGTTGCAACTCACAGTCTGGGGCATCAAGCAGCTCCAGGCAAGAATCCTGGCTGTGG
AAAGATACCTAAAGGATCAACAGCTCCTGGGGATTTGGGGTTGCTCTGGAAAACTCATTTGCACCACTGC
TGTGCCTTGGAATGCTAGTTGGAGTAATAAATCTCTGGAACAGATTTGGAATCACACGACCTGGATGGAG
TGGGACAGAGAAATTAACAATTACACAAGCTTAATACACTCCTTAATTGAAGAATCGCAAAACCAGCAAG
AAAAGAATGAACAAGAATTATTGGAATTAGATAAATGGGCAAGTTTGTGGAATTGGTTTAACATAACAAA
TTGGCTGTGGTATATAAAATTATTCATAATGATAGTAGGAGGCTTGGTAGGTTTAAGAATAGTTTTTGCT
GTACTTTCTATAGTGAATAGAGTTAGGCAGGGATATTCACCATTATCGTTTCAGACCCACCTCCCAACCC
CGAGGGGACCCGACAGGCCCGAAGGAATAGAAGAAGAAGGTGGAGAGAGAGACAGAGACAGATCCATTCG
ATTAGTGAACGGATCGGCACTGCGTGCGCCAATTCTGCAGACAAATGGCAGTATTCATCCACAATTTTAA
AAGAAAAGGGGGGATTGGGGGGTACAGTGCAGGGGAAAGAATAGTAGACATAATAGCAACAGACATACAA
ACTAAAGAATTACAAAAACAAATTACAAAAATTCAAAATTTTCGGGTTTATTACAGGGACAGCAGAGATC
CAGTTTGGTTAGTACCGGGCCCGGGTCGACTAGTGATCAGTGTGAGGGAGTGTAAAGCTGGTTTCGACGG
TTTCGATATGTCGAGTTTACTCCCTATCAGTGATAGAGAACGTATGTCGAGTTTACTCCCTATCAGTGAT
AGAGAACGATGTCGAGTTTACTCCCTATCAGTGATAGAGAACGTATGTCGAGTTTACTCCCTATCAGTGA
TAGAGAACGTATGTCGAGTTTACTCCCTATCAGTGATAGAGAACGTATGTCGAGTTTATCCCTATCAGTG
ATAGAGAACGTATGTCGAGTTTACTCCCTATCAGTGATAGAGAACGTATGTCGAGGTAGGCGTGTACGGT
GGGAGGCCTATATAAGCAGAGCTCGTTTAGTGAACCGTCAGATCGCCTGGAGAATACGTAAGTCACTAAC
TCGAACGCTAGCTGTGCGATCGTTTTTAATTAAGCCACCATGGTGAGCAAGGGCGAGGAGCTGTTCACCG
GGGTGGTGCCCATCCTGGTCGAGCTGGACGGCGACGTAAACGGCCACAAGTTCAGCGTCCGCGGCGAGGG
CGAGGGCGATGCCACCAACGGCAAGCTGACCCTGAAGTTCATCTGCACCACCGGCAAGCTGCCCGTGCCC
TGGCCCACCCTCGTGACCACCTTCGGCTACGGCGTGGCCTGCTTCAGCCGCTACCCCGACCACATGAAGC
AGCACGACTTCTTCAAGTCCGCCATGCCCGAAGGCTACGTCCAGGAGCGCACCATCTCTTTCAAGGACGA
CGGTACCTACAAGACCCGCGCCGAGGTGAAGTTCGAGGGCGACACCCTGGTGAACCGCATCGAGCTGAAG
GGCATCGACTTCAAGGAGGACGGCAACATCCTGGGGCACAAGCTGGAGTACAACTTCAACAGCCACAACG
TCTATATCACGGCCGACAAGCAGAAGAACGGCATCAAGGCTAACTTCAAGATCCGCCACAACGTTGAGGA
CGGCAGCGTGCAGCTCGCCGACCACTACCAGCAGAACACCCCCATCGGCGACGGCCCCGTGCTGCTGCCC
GACAACCACTACCTGAGCCATCAGTCCGCCCTGAGCAAAGACCCCAACGAGAAGCGCGATCACATGGTCC
TGCTGGAGTTCGTGACCGCCGCCGGGATTACACATGGCATGGACGAGCTGTACAAGTCTAGAGGGCCCTA
TTCTATAGTGTCACCTAAATGCAATTCTGCTTGCAAGAACTGGTTCAGTAGCTTAAGCCACTTTGTGATC
CACCTTAACAGCCACGGCTTCCCTCCCGAGGTGGAGGAGCAGGCCGCCGGCACCCTGCCCATGAGCTGCG
CCCAGGAGAGCGGCATGGATAGACACCCTGCTGCTTGCGCCAGCGCCAGGATCAACGTCTAAGCGGCCGC
AAACCGCTGTTCCTAGGAATCCCGAGGCCTTCGAGTGGCTCCGGTGCCCGTCAGTGGGCAGAGCGCACAT
CGCCCACAGTCCCCGAGAAGTTGGGGGGAGGGGTCGGCAATTGAACCGGTGCCTAGAGAAGGTGGCGCGG
GGTAAACTGGGAAAGTGATGTCGTGTACTGGCTCCGCCTTTTTCCCGAGGGTGGGGGAGAACCGTATATA
AGTGCAGTAGTCGCCGTGAACGTTCTTTTTCGCAACGGGTTTGCCGCCAGAACACAGGTGTCGTGACGCG
GGACCCGACATTAGCGCTACAGCTTAAGCGGATGGCCAAGTTGACCAGTGCCGTTCCGGTGCTCACCGCG
CGCGACGTCGCCGGAGCGGTCGAGTTCTGGACCGACCGGCTCGGGTTCTCCCGGGACTTCGTGGAGGACG
ACTTCGCCGGTGTGGTCCGGGACGACGTGACCCTGTTCATCAGCGCGGTCCAGGACCAGGTGGTGCCGGA
CAACACCCTGGCCTGGGTGTGGGTGCGCGGCCTGGACGAGCTGTACGCCGAGTGGTCGGAGGTCGTGTCC
ACGAACTTCCGGGACGCCTCCGGGCCGGCCATGACCGAGATCGGCGAGCAGCCGTGGGGGCGGGAGTTCG
CCCTGCGCGACCCGGCCGGCAACTGCGTGCACTTCGTGGCCGAGGAGCAGGACTGAAAACGTTGTTGTTT
GGGGTTGAATTACTCTTCTAGACCGCGGCGCGCCCGATAATCAACCTCTGGATTACAAAATTTGTGAAAG
ATTGACTGGTATTCTTAACTATGTTGCTCCTTTTACGCTATGTGGATACGCTGCTTTAATGCCTTTGTAT
CATGCTATTGCTTCCCGTATGGCTTTCATTTTCTCCTCCTTGTATAAATCCTGGTTGCTGTCTCTTTATG
AGGAGTTGTGGCCCGTTGTCAGGCAACGTGGCGTGGTGTGCACTGTGTTTGCTGACGCAACCCCCACTGG
TTGGGGCATTGCCACCACCTGTCAGCTCCTTTCCGGGACTTTCGCTTTCCCCCTCCCTATTGCCACGGCG
GAACTCATCGCCGCCTGCCTTGCCCGCTGCTGGACAGGGGCTCGGCTGTTGGGCACTGACAATTCCGTGG
TGTTGTCGGGGAAATCATCGTCCTTTCCTTGGCTGCTCGCCTGTGTTGCCACCTGGATTCTGCGCGGGAC
GTCCTTCTGCTACGTCCCTTCGGCCCTCAATCCAGCGGACCTTCCTTCCCGCGGCCTGCTGCCGGCTCTG
CGGCCTCTTCCGCGTCTTCGCCTTCGCCCTCAGACGAGTCGGATCTCCCTTTGGGCCGCCTCCCCGCATC
GATACCGTCGACCTCGATCGAGACCTAGAAAAACATGGAGCAATCACAAGTAGCAATACAGCAGCTACCA
ATGCTGATTGTGCCTGGCTAGAAGCACAAGAGGAGGAGGAGGTGGGTTTTCCAGTCACACCTCAGGTACC
TTTAAGACCAATGACTTACAAGGCAGCTGTAGATCTTAGCCACTTTTTAAAAGAAAAGGGGGGACTGGAA
GGGCTAATTCACTCCCAACGAAGACAAGATATCCTTGATCTGTGGATCTACCACACACAAGGCTACTTCC
CTGATTGGCAGAACTACACACCAGGGCCAGGGATCAGATATCCACTGACCTTTGGATGGTGCTACAAGCT
AGTACCAGTTGAGCAAGAGAAGGTAGAAGAAGCCAATGAAGGAGAGAACACCCGCTTGTTACACCCTGTG
AGCCTGCATGGGATGGATGACCCGGAGAGAGAAGTATTAGAGTGGAGGTTTGACAGCCGCCTAGCATTTC
ATCACATGGCCCGAGAGCTGCATCCGGACTGTACTGGGTCTCTCTGGTTAGACCAGATCTGAGCCTGGGA
GCTCTCTGGCTAACTAGGGAACCCACTGCTTAAGCCTCAATAAAGCTTGCCTTGAGTGCTTCAAGTAGTG
TGTGCCCGTCTGTTGTGTGACTCTGGTAACTAGAGATCCCTCAGACCCTTTTAGTCAGTGTGGAAAATCT
CTAGCAGCATGTGAGCAAAAGGCCAGCAAAAGGCCAGGAACCGTAAAAAGGCCGCGTTGCTGGCGTTTTT
CCATAGGCTCCGCCCCCCTGACGAGCATCACAAAAATCGACGCTCAAGTCAGAGGTGGCGAAACCCGACA
GGACTATAAAGATACCAGGCGTTTCCCCCTGGAAGCTCCCTCGTGCGCTCTCCTGTTCCGACCCTGCCGC
TTACCGGATACCTGTCCGCCTTTCTCCCTTCGGGAAGCGTGGCGCTTTCTCATAGCTCACGCTGTAGGTA
TCTCAGTTCGGTGTAGGTCGTTCGCTCCAAGCTGGGCTGTGTGCACGAACCCCCCGTTCAGCCCGACCGC
TGCGCCTTATCCGGTAACTATCGTCTTGAGTCCAACCCGGTAAGACACGACTTATCGCCACTGGCAGCAG
CCACTGGTAACAGGATTAGCAGAGCGAGGTATGTAGGCGGTGCTACAGAGTTCTTGAAGTGGTGGCCTAA
CTACGGCTACACTAGAAGAACAGTATTTGGTATCTGCGCTCTGCTGAAGCCAGTTACCTTCGGAAAAAGA
GTTGGTAGCTCTTGATCCGGCAAACAAACCACCGCTGGTAGCGGTGGTTTTTTTGTTTGCAAGCAGCAGA
TTACGCGCAGAAAAAAAGGATCTCAAGAAGATCCTTTGATCTTTTCTACGGGGTCTGACGCTCAGTGGAA
CGAAAACTCACGTTAAGGGATTTTGGTCATGAGATTATCAAAAAGGATCTTCACCTAGATCCTTTTAAAT
TAAAAATGAAGTTTTAAATCAATCTAAAGTATATATGAGTAAACTTGGTCTGACAGTTACCAATGCTTAA
TCAGTGAGGCACCTATCTCAGCGATCTGTCTATTTCGTTCATCCATAGTTGCCTGACTCCCCGTCGTGTA
GATAACTACGATACGGGAGGGCTTACCATCTGGCCCCAGTGCTGCAATGATACCGCGAGACCCACGCTCA
CCGGCTCCAGATTTATCAGCAATAAACCAGCCAGCCGGAAGGGCCGAGCGCAGAAGTGGTCCTGCAACTT
TATCCGCCTCCATCCAGTCTATTAATTGTTGCCGGGAAGCTAGAGTAAGTAGTTCGCCAGTTAATAGTTT
GCGCAACGTTGTTGCCATTGCTACAGGCATCGTGGTGTCACGCTCGTCGTTTGGTATGGCTTCATTCAGC
TCCGGTTCCCAACGATCAAGGCGAGTTACATGATCCCCCATGTTGTGCAAAAAAGCGGTTAGCTCCTTCG
GTCCTCCGATCGTTGTCAGAAGTAAGTTGGCCGCAGTGTTATCACTCATGGTTATGGCAGCACTGCATAA
TTCTCTTACTGTCATGCCATCCGTAAGATGCTTTTCTGTGACTGGTGAGTACTCAACCAAGTCATTCTGA
GAATAGTGTATGCGGCGACCGAGTTGCTCTTGCCCGGCGTCAATACGGGATAATACCGCGCCACATAGCA
GAACTTTAAAAGTGCTCATCATTGGAAAACGTTCTTCGGGGCGAAAACTCTCAAGGATCTTACCGCTGTT
GAGATCCAGTTCGATGTAACCCACTCGTGCACCCAACTGATCTTCAGCATCTTTTACTTTCACCAGCGTT
TCTGGGTGAGCAAAAACAGGAAGGCAAAATGCCGCAAAAAAGGGAATAAGGGCGACACGGAAATGTTGAA
TACTCATACTCTTCCTTTTTCAATATTATTGAAGCATTTATCAGGGTTATTGTCTCATGAGCGGATACAT
ATTTGAATGTATTTAGAAAAATAAACAAATAGGGGTTCCGCGCACATTTCCCCGAAAAGTGCCACCTGAC
Features (pLannotate 1.2.2; 23 found; start..end, strand, type, name):
     30..82      -  misc_feature   bom (fragment): basis of mobility region from pBR322
    237..616     +  enhancer       CMV enhancer: human cytomegalovirus immediate early enhancer
    617..816     +  promoter       CMV promoter: human cytomegalovirus (CMV) immediate early promoter
    834..1014    +  LTR            5' LTR (truncated): truncated 5' long terminal repeat (LTR) from HIV-1
   1061..1186    +  misc_feature   HIV-1 Ψ: packaging signal of human immunodeficiency virus type 1
   1170..1508    +  CDS            HIV-1 gag (fragment): gag protein from human immunodeficiency virus 1; gag
   1685..1918    +  misc_feature   RRE: The Rev response element (RRE) of HIV-1 allows for Rev-dependent mRNA export from the nucleus to the cytoplasm.
   2295..2395    +  CDS            Rev (fragment): human immunodeficiency virus 1 (HIV-1) Rev protein; rev; enhances nuclear export of unspliced and incompletely spliced viral mRNAs
   2445..2562    +  misc_feature   cPPT/CTS: central polypurine tract and central termination sequence of HIV-1
   2673..2987    +  promoter       tight TRE promoter: Tet-responsive promoter PTight, consisting of seven tet operator sequences followed by the minimal CMV promoter
   3050..3766    +  CDS            Clover: Clover is a basic (constitutively fluorescent) green/yellow fluorescent protein published in 2012, derived from Aequorea victoria. It is reported to be a rapidly-maturing weak dimer with high acid sensitivity.
   3782..3800    -  promoter       SP6 promoter: promoter for bacteriophage SP6 RNA polymerase
   3809..3856    +  CDS            hCL1: non-ORF yeast peptide conferring ubiquitin-dependent degradation human codon-optimized
   3863..3979    +  CDS            hPEST: PEST degradation sequence from mouse ornithine decarboxylase human codon-optimized
   4046..4257    +  promoter       EF-1α core promoter: core promoter for human elongation factor EF-1α
   4302..4676    +  CDS            BleoR: antibiotic-binding protein; Sh ble from Streptoalloteichus hindustanus; confers resistance to bleomycin, phleomycin, and Zeocin™
   4729..5317    +  misc_feature   WPRE: woodchuck hepatitis virus posttranscriptional regulatory element
   5318..5337    +  misc_feature   MCS (fragment): pBluescript multiple cloning site
   5339..5839    +  CDS            nef (fragment): NEF_HV1LA - Experimental evidence at protein level: Swiss-Prot protein existence level 1. Extracellular Nef protein targets CD4(+) T-lymphocytes for apoptosis by interacting with CXCR4 surface receptors. From Human immunodeficiency virus type 1 group M subtype B (isolate Lai) (HIV-1).
   5846..6026    +  LTR            5' LTR (truncated): truncated 5' long terminal repeat (LTR) from HIV-1
   6088..6676    -  rep_origin     ori: high-copy-number ColE1/pMB1/pBR322/pUC origin of replication
   6847..7707    -  CDS            AmpR: β-lactamase; bla; confers resistance to ampicillin, carbenicillin, and related antibiotics
   7708..7812    -  promoter       AmpR promoter: bla
