[The description below was written by a language model from this plasmid's Addgene catalogue record and pLannotate feature annotations shown in this document.]
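Description:
pTRE:CloverCP-EFS:ZeoR is a 7.8 kb HIV-1-based lentiviral transfer plasmid built on the LV 1-5 backbone by Gibson assembly as part of a modular construct-assembly platform. In bacteria it is maintained through a high-copy ColE1/pUC-type origin and selected with ampicillin via the β-lactamase gene. The viral genome is transcribed from a CMV enhancer/promoter fused to a truncated 5' LTR, an arrangement typical of Tat-independent vector designs. It carries the Ψ packaging signal with an adjoining gag fragment, the Rev response element for Rev-dependent nuclear export of the unspliced genomic RNA, and the cPPT/CTS element that aids nuclear import and transduction. A WPRE downstream of the cargo enhances transcript expression. The genome ends in a nef-derived fragment and a second LTR, which the annotation labels as truncated. Packaging functions and envelope are not encoded and must be supplied in trans.

The payload consists of two tandem expression units in the same orientation. The first is a tight Tet-responsive promoter, made of seven tet operators and a minimal CMV promoter, driving Clover, a bright green/yellow Aequorea-derived fluorescent protein. Clover is fused at its C terminus to the "CP" degradation domain, annotated here as the hCL1 degron followed by the mouse ornithine decarboxylase PEST sequence. These degrons shorten reporter half-life, so fluorescence follows promoter activity more closely than a stable protein would. The second unit uses the EF-1α core (EFS) promoter to express Sh ble constitutively, allowing Zeocin selection of transduced mammalian cells. No tetracycline transactivator is annotated on the plasmid, so doxycycline control would depend on one provided separately. The stated use is establishing cell lines with doxycycline-inducible CloverCP expression.
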