Addgene plasmid #68478: pTRE:CloverCP-EFS:ZeoR
Purpose: Lentivirus for establishment of doxycycline-inducible cell line expression CloverCP
Depositing lab: Tyler Jacks. Depositing organization: Massachusetts Institute of Technology. Publication: A Modular Assembly Platform for Rapid Generation of DNA Constructs. Akama-Garren EH, Joshi NS, Tammela T, Chang GP, Wagner BL, Lee DY, Rideout Iii WM, Papagiannakopoulos T, Xue W, Jacks T. Sci Rep. 2016 Feb 18;6:16836. doi: 10.1038/srep16836. PubMed 26887506.
Backbone
  Vector backbone: LV 1-5
  Backbone size w/o insert (bp): 5818
  Total vector size (bp): 7840
  Vector type: Mammalian Expression, Lentiviral
  Selectable markers: Zeocin
Growth in bacteria
  Bacterial resistance: Ampicillin, 100 μg/mL
  Growth temperature: 30°C
  Growth strain: Stbl3
  Copy number: Unknown
Gene/Insert 1
  Gene/Insert name: CloverCP
  Insert size (bp): 936
  Promoter: pTRE
  Tag / fusion protein: "CP" degradation domain (C terminal on insert)
  Cloning method: Gibson Cloning
  Sequencing primers: 5′ GATCAGTGTGAGGGAGTGTAAAGCTGGTTT; 3′ AGGCCTCGGGATTCCTAGGAACAGCGGTTT
Gene/Insert 2
  Gene/Insert name: Zeocin Resistance (alt name: ZeoR)
  Insert size (bp): 375
  Promoter: EFS
  Cloning method: Gibson Cloning
  Sequencing primers: 5′ AAACCGCTGTTCCTAGGAATCCCGAGGCCT; 3′ AGAGTAATTCAACCCCAAACAACAACGTTT
Terms and licenses: Academic/Nonprofit Terms; Industry Terms: Not Available to Industry
How to cite: pTRE:CloverCP-EFS:ZeoR was a gift from Tyler Jacks (Addgene plasmid # 68478 ; http://n2t.net/addgene:68478 ; RRID:Addgene_68478)
