>Addgene plasmid #68478 | pTRE:CloverCP-EFS:ZeoR | addgene partial sequence | sequence record 123020 | LNCX 5'-AGCTCGTTTAGTGAACCGTCAGATC-3'
TAACTCGAACGCTAGCTGTGCGATCGTTTTTAATTAAGCCACCATGGTGAGCAAGGGCGAGGAGCTGTTC
ACCGGGGTGGTGCCCATCCTGGTCGAGCTGGACGGCGACGTAAACGGCCACAAGTTCAGCGTCCGCGGCG
AGGGCGAGGGCGATGCCACCAACGGCAAGCTGACCCTGAAGTTCATCTGCACCACCGGCAAGCTGCCCGT
GCCCTGGCCCACCCTCGTGACCACCTTCGGCTACGGCGTGGCCTGCTTCAGCCGCTACCCCGACCACATG
AAGCAGCACGACTTCTTCAAGTCCGCCATGCCCGAAGGCTACGTCCAGGAGCGCACCATCTCTTTCAAGG
ACGACGGTACCTACAAGACCCGCGCCGAGGTGAAGTTCGAGGGCGACACCCTGGTGAACCGCATCGAGCT
GAAGGGCATCGACTTCAAGGAGGACGGCAACATCCTGGGGCACAAGCTGGAGTACAACTTCAACAGCCAC
AACGTCTATATCACGGCCGACAAGCAGAAGAACGGCATCAAGGCTAACTTCAAGATCCGCCACAACGTTG
AGGACGGCAGCGTGCAGCTCGCCGACCACTACCAGCAGAACACCCCCATCGGCGACGGCCCCGTGCTGCT
GCCCGACAACCACTACCTGAGCCATCAGTCCGCCCTGAGCAAAGACCCCAACGAGAAGCGCGATCACATG
GTCCTGCTGGAGTTCGTGACCGCCGCCGGGATTACACATGGCATGGACGAGCTGTACAAGTCTAGAGGGC
CCTATTCTATAGTGTCACCTAAATGCAATTCTGCTTGCAAGAACTGGTTCAGTAGCTTAAGCCACTTTGT
GATCCACCTTAACAGCCACGGCTTCCCTCCCGAGGTGGAGGAGCAGGCCGCCGGCACCCTGCCCATGAGC
TGCGCCCAGGAGAGCGGCATGGATAGACACCCTGCTGCTTGCGCCAGCGCCAGGATCAACGTCTAAGCGG
CCGCAAACCGCTGTTCCTAGGAATCCCGAGGCCTTCGAGTGGCTCCGGTGCCCGTCA
