>Addgene plasmid #68478 | pTRE:CloverCP-EFS:ZeoR | addgene partial sequence | sequence record 123021 | Futet-R 5'-CAAAGGCATTAAAGCAGCGT-3'
ACATAGTTAAGAATACCAGTCAATCTTTCACAAATTTTGTAATCCAGAGGTTGATTATCGGGCGCGCCGC
GGTCTAGAAGAGTAATTCAACCCCAAACAACAACGTTTTCAGTCCTGCTCCTCGGCCACGAAGTGCACGC
AGTTGCCGGCCGGGTCGCGCAGGGCGAACTCCCGCCCCCACGGCTGCTCGCCGATCTCGGTCATGGCCGG
CCCGGAGGCGTCCCGGAAGTTCGTGGACACGACCTCCGACCACTCGGCGTACAGCTCGTCCAGGCCGCGC
ACCCACACCCAGGCCAGGGTGTTGTCCGGCACCACCTGGTCCTGGACCGCGCTGATGAACAGGGTCACGT
CGTCCCGGACCACACCGGCGAAGTCGTCCTCCACGAAGTCCCGGGAGAACCCGAGCCGGTCGGTCCAGAA
CTCGACCGCTCCGGCGACGTCGCGCGCGGTGAGCACCGGAACGGCACTGGTCAACTTGGCCATCCGCTTA
AGCTGTAGCGCTAATGTCGGGTCCCGCGTCACGACACCTGTGTTCTGGCGGCAAACCCGTTGCGAAAAAG
AACGTTCACGGCGACTACTGCACTTATATACGGTTCTCCCCCACCCTCGGGAAAAAGGCGGAGCCAGTAC
ACGACATCACTTTCCCAGTTTACCCCGCGCCACCTTCTCTAGGCACCGGTTCAATTGCCGACCCCTCCCC
CCAACTTCTCGGGGACTGTGGGCGATGTGCGCTCTGCCCACTGACGGGCACCGGAGCCACTCGAAGGCCT
CGGGATTCCTAGGAACAGCGGTTTGCGGCCGCTTAGACGTTGATCCTGGCGCTGGCGCAAGCAGCAGGGT
GTCTATCCATGCCGCTCTCCTGGGCGCAGCTCATGGGCAGGGTGCCGGCGGCCTGCTCCTCCACCTCGGG
AGGGAAGCCGTGGCTGTTAAGGTGGATCACAAAGTGGCTTAAGCTACTGAACCAGTTCTTGCAAGCAGAA
TTGCATTTAGG
